>Addgene plasmid #54969 | mCherry-ALK5-N-13 | depositor partial sequence | sequence record 85356 | insert sequence
GTGACGTCAGATCCGCTAGCGCTACCGGACTCAGATCTGCCACCATGGAGGCGGCGGTCGCTGCTCCGCG
TCCCCGGCTGCTCCTCCTCGTGCTGGCGGCGGCGGCGGCGGCGGCGGCGGCGCTGCTCCCGGGGGCGACG
GCGTTACAGTGTTTCTGCCACCTCTGTACAAAAGACAATTTTACTTGTGTGACAGATGGGCTCTGCTTTG
TCTCTGTCACAGAGACCACAGACAAAGTTATACACAACAGCATGTGTATAGCTGAAATTGACTTAATTCC
TCGAGATAGGCCGTTTGTATGTGCACCCTCTTCAAAAACTGGGTCTGTGACTACAACATATTGCTGCAAT
CAGGACCATTGCAATAAAATAGAACTTCCAACTACTGTAAAGTCATCACCTGGCCTTGGTCCTGTGGAAC
TGGCAGCTGTCATTGCTGGACCAGTGTGCTTCGTCTGCATCTCACTCATGTTGATGGTCTATATCTGCCA
CAACCGCACTGTCATTCACCATCGAGTGCCAAATGAAGAGGACCCTTCATTAGATCGCCCTTTTATTTCA
GAGGGTACTACGTTGAAAGACTTAATTTATGATATGACAACGTCAGGTTCTGGCTCAGGTTTACCATTGC
TTGTTCAGAGAACAATTGCGAGAACTATTGTGTTACAAGAAAGCATTGGCAAAGGTCGATTTGGAGAAGT
TTGGAGAGGAAAGTGGCGGGGAGAAGAAGTTGCTGTTAAGATATTCTCCTCTAGAGAAGAACGTTCGTGG
TTCCGTGAGGCAGAGATTTATCAAACTGTAATGTTACGTCATGAAAACATCCTGGGATTTATAGCAGCAG
ACAATAAAGACAATGGTACTTGGACTCAGCTCTGGTTGGTGTCAGATTATCATGAGCATGGATCCCTTTT
TGATTACTTAAACAGATACACAGTTACTGTGGAAGGAATGATAAAACTTGCTCTGTCCACGGCGAGCGGT
CTTGCCCATCTTCACATGGAGATTGTTGGTACCCAAGGAAAGCCAGCCATTGCTCATAGAGATTTGAAAT
CAAAGAATATCTTGGTAAAGAAGAATGGAACTTGCTGTATTGCAGACTTAGGACTGGCAGTAAGACATGA
TTCAGCCACAGATACCATTGATATTGCTCCAAACCACAGAGTGGGAACAAAAAGGTACATGGCCCCTGAA
GTTCTCGATGATTCCATAAATATGAAACATTTTGAATCCTTCAAACGTGCTGACATCTATGCAATGGGCT
TAGTATTCTGGGAAATTGCTCGACGATGTTCCATTGGTGGAATTCATGAAGATTACCAACTGCCTTATTA
TGATCTTGTACCTTCTGACCCATCAGTTGAAGAAATGAGAAAAGTTGTTTGTGAACAGAAGTTAAGGCCA
AATATCCCAAACAGATGGCAGAGCTGTGAAGCCTTGAGAGTAATGGCTAAAATTATGAGAGAATGTTGGT
ATGCCAATGGAGCAGCTAGGCTTACAGCATTGCGGATTAAGAAAACATTATCGCAACTCAGTCAACAGGA
AGGCATCAAAATGGGTTCCGGGGGTGCGGGCGGCGGAGGACCGGTCGCCACCATGGTGAGCAAGGGCGAG
GAGGATAACATGGCCATCATCAAGGAGTTCATGCGCTTCAAGGTGCACATGGAGGGCTCCGTGAACGGCC
ACGAGTTCGAGATCGAGGGCGAGGGCGAGGGCCGCCCCTACGAGGGCACCCAGACCGCCAAGCTGAAGGT
GACCAAGGGTGGCCCCCTGCCCTTCGCCTGGGACATCCTGTCCCCTCAGTTCATGTACGGCTCCAAGGCC
TACGTGAAGCACCCCGCCGACATCCCCGACTACTTGAAGCTGTCCTTCCCCGAGGGCTTCAAGTGGGAGC
GCGTGATGAACTTCGAGGACGGCGGCGTGGTGACCGTGACCCAGGACTCCTCCCTGCAGGACGGCGAGTT
CATCTACAAGGTGAAGCTGCGCGGCACCAACTTCCCCTCCGACGGCCCCGTAATGCAGAAGAAGACCATG
GGCTGGGAGGCCTCCTCCGAGCGGATGTACCCCGAGGACGGCGCCCTGAAGGGCGAGATCAAGCAGAGGC
TGAAGCTGAAGGACGGCGGCCACTACGACGCTGAGGTCAAGACCACCTACAAGGCCAAGAAGCCCGTGCA
GCTGCCCGGCGCCTACAACGTCAACATCAAGTTGGACATCACCTCCCACAACGAGGACTACACCATCGTG
GAACAGTACGAACGCGCCGAGGGCCGCCACTCCACCGGCGGCATGGACGAGCTGTACAAGTAAAGCGGCC
GCGACTCTAGATCATAATCAGCCATACCACATG
