>Addgene plasmid #54969 | mCherry-ALK5-N-13 | addgene partial sequence | sequence record 103980 | mCherry-R 5'-TTGGTCACCTTCAGCTTGG-3'
CCTCGATCTCGAACTCGTGGCCGTTCACGGAGCCCTCCATGTGCACCTTGAAGCGCATGAACTCCTTGAT
GATGGCCATGTTATCCTCCTCGCCCTTGCTCACCATGGTGGCGACCGGTCCTCCGCCGCCCGCACCCCCG
GAACCCATTTTGATGCCTTCCTGTTGACTGAGTTGCGATAATGTTTTCTTAATCCGCAATGCTGTAAGCC
TAGCTGCTCCATTGGCATACCAACATTCTCTCATAATTTTAGCCATTACTCTCAAGGCTTCACAGCTCTG
CCATCTGTTTGGGATATTTGGCCTTAACTTCTGTTCACAAACAACTTTTCTCATTTCTTCAACTGATGGG
TCAGAAGGTACAAGATCATAATAAGGCAGTTGGTAATCTTCATGAATTCCACCAATGGAACATCGTCGAG
CAATTTCCCAGAATACTAAGCCCATTGCATAGATGTCAGCACGTTTGAAGGATTCAAAATGTTTCATATT
TATGGAATCATCGAGAACTTCAGGGGCCATGTACCTTTTTGTTCCCACTCTGTGGTTTGGAGCAATATCA
ATGGTATCTGTGGCTGAATCATGTCTTACTGCCAGTCCTAAGTCTGCAATACAGCAAGTTCCATTCTTCT
TTACCAAGATATTCTTTGATTTCAAATCTCTATGAGCAATGGCTGGCTTTCCTTGGGTACCAACAATCTC
CATGTGAAGATGGGCAAGACCGCTCGCCGTGGACAGAGCAAGTTTTATCATTCCTTCCACAGTAACTGTG
TATCTGTTTAAGTAATCAAAAAGGGATCCATGCTCATGATAATCTGACACCAACCAGAGCTGAGTCCAAG
TACCATTGTCTTTATTGTCTGCTGCTATAAATC
