[The description below was written by a language model from this plasmid's Addgene catalogue record.]
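Description:
mCherry-ALK5-N-13 is a mammalian expression plasmid built on the mCherry-N1 backbone (about 4.75 kb without the insert), designed to produce a red fluorescent fusion of the human TGF-β type I receptor. The insert is ALK5, the product of the TGFBR1 gene, corresponding to the human reference transcript noted in the record. It is placed downstream of the CMV immediate-early promoter, which drives strong constitutive transcription in most mammalian cell lines. In the N1 arrangement the gene of interest sits upstream of the fluorescent protein, so mCherry is fused to the C terminus of ALK5. This leaves the receptor's N-terminal signal sequence and extracellular domain unobstructed and places the fluorophore on the cytoplasmic side. The "13" in the name probably refers to the length of the linker between the two proteins, but the record does not say so explicitly. The cloning method is listed as unknown.

The plasmid is maintained at high copy in E. coli under kanamycin selection. A neomycin resistance marker allows G418 selection of stably transfected mammalian cells. The use of an SV40 polyA reverse sequencing primer suggests an SV40 polyadenylation signal follows the fusion, although no feature table is provided to confirm this or other backbone elements such as the origins of replication.

The stated purpose is as a localization marker for a membrane receptor, with mCherry excitation at 587 nm and emission at 610 nm. The construct suits live- or fixed-cell fluorescence imaging of ALK5 distribution and trafficking at the plasma membrane and in associated compartments, including multicolour experiments alongside green or cyan reporters.
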