Addgene plasmid #54969: mCherry-ALK5-N-13
Purpose: Localization: Membrane Receptor, Excitation: 587, Emission: 610
Depositing lab: Michael Davidson. Depositing organization: Florida State University, Tallahassee.
Backbone
  Vector backbone: mCherry-N1
  Backbone size w/o insert (bp): 4750
  Vector type: Mammalian Expression
  Selectable markers: Neomycin (select with G418)
Growth in bacteria
  Bacterial resistance: Kanamycin, 50 μg/mL
  Growth temperature: 37°C
  Growth strain: DH5alpha
  Copy number: High Copy
Gene/Insert
  Gene/Insert name: ALK5 (alt name: NM_004612.2)
  Species: H. sapiens (human)
  Entrez Gene: TGFBR1 (a.k.a. AAT5, ACVRLK4, ALK-5, ALK5, ESS1, LDS1, LDS1A, LDS2A, MSSE, SKR4, TBR-i, TBRI, TGFR-1, tbetaR-I)
  Promoter: CMV
  Tag / fusion protein: mCherry (C terminal on backbone)
  Cloning method: Unknown
  Sequencing primers: 5′ CMV-F; 3′ SV40pA-R
Terms and licenses: Academic/Nonprofit Terms; Industry Terms: Not Available to Industry
Depositor comments: . Excitation = 587; Emission = 610
How to cite: mCherry-ALK5-N-13 was a gift from Michael Davidson (Addgene plasmid # 54969 ; http://n2t.net/addgene:54969 ; RRID:Addgene_54969)
